Addgene plasmid #140252: CGBE1 (pRZ3885)
Purpose: CMV promoter expression plasmid for UNG(E.coli)-rAPOBEC1(R33A)-nCas9-P2A-EGFP
Depositing lab: Keith Joung. Depositing organization: Massachusetts General Hospital. Publication: CRISPR C-to-G base editors for inducing targeted DNA transversions in human cells. Kurt IC, Zhou R, Iyer S, Garcia SP, Miller BR, Langner LM, Grunewald J, Joung JK. Nat Biotechnol. 2020 Jul 20. pii: 10.1038/s41587-020-0609-x. doi: 10.1038/s41587-020-0609-x. PubMed 32690971.
Backbone
  Vector backbone: CMV
  Backbone manufacturer: pCMV-ABEmax-P2A-EGFP (Addgene #112101)
  Backbone size w/o insert (bp): 3400
  Total vector size (bp): 9909
  Vector type: Mammalian Expression
Growth in bacteria
  Bacterial resistance: Ampicillin, 100 μg/mL
  Growth temperature: 37°C
  Growth strain: DH5alpha
  Copy number: High Copy
Gene/Insert
  Gene/Insert name: eUNG-BE4max(R33A)-ΔUGI (alt name: bpNLS-UNG(E.coli)-rAPOBEC1(R33A)-nCas9-bpNLS-P2A-EGFP)
  Species: R. norvegicus (rat); E. coli, S. pyogenes
  Insert size (bp): 6544
  Mutation: R33A in rAPOBEC1, D10A in Cas9
  Promoter: CMV
  Cloning method: Gibson Cloning
  Sequencing primers: 5′ CGCAAATGGGCGGTAGGCGTG; 3′ TAGAAGGCACAGTCGAGG
Resource information
  A portion of this plasmid was derived from a plasmid made by: Addgene #140251
Terms and licenses: Academic/Nonprofit Terms; Industry Terms: Not Available to Industry
How to cite: CGBE1 (pRZ3885) was a gift from Keith Joung (Addgene plasmid # 140252 ; http://n2t.net/addgene:140252 ; RRID:Addgene_140252)
