[The description below was written by a language model from this plasmid's Addgene catalogue record and pLannotate feature annotations shown in this document.]
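Description:
CGBE1 (pRZ3885) is a 9.9 kb mammalian expression plasmid encoding a CRISPR C-to-G base editor, built by Gibson assembly in a CMV-driven backbone derived from pCMV-ABEmax-P2A-EGFP. It is propagated in E. coli as a high-copy plasmid using a ColE1/pUC-type origin and is selected with ampicillin through the β-lactamase (AmpR) gene and its native promoter. Remnants of lac regulatory sequence, a cloning-site fragment and a pBR322 bom fragment are also annotated in the backbone but play no role in the payload.

The expression cassette runs from the human CMV immediate-early enhancer and promoter to a bovine growth hormone polyadenylation signal. A T7 promoter lies just upstream of the coding region and could support in vitro transcription. The single open reading frame, described in the record as bpNLS-UNG(E. coli)-rAPOBEC1(R33A)-nCas9-bpNLS-P2A-EGFP, fuses E. coli uracil DNA N-glycosylase to the rat APOBEC1 cytidine deaminase carrying the R33A substitution, followed by Streptococcus pyogenes Cas9 with the D10A nickase mutation. The feature table annotates Cas9 as two adjoining segments, which together make up the contiguous nickase. The design corresponds to BE4max(R33A) with the uracil glycosylase inhibitor domains removed and a glycosylase added. The deaminase converts a target cytosine to uracil, and instead of being protected, that uracil is excised to leave an abasic site whose repair can yield C-to-G transversions. Bipartite nuclear localisation signals direct the editor to the nucleus, and the P2A peptide releases EGFP as a separate protein, so that transfected cells can be identified or sorted. No guide RNA cassette is annotated, so the guide has to be supplied separately. The plasmid is intended for targeted C-to-G editing in human cells.
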