Features (pLannotate 1.2.2; 19 found; start..end, strand, type, name):
    502..594     +  CDS            lacI (fragment): lac repressor; lacI; The lac repressor binds to the lac operator to inhibit transcription in E. coli. This inhibition can be relieved by adding lactose or isopropyl-β-D-thiogalactopyranoside (IPTG).
    607..628     +  protein_bind   CAP binding site: CAP binding activates transcription in the presence of cAMP. E. coli catabolite activator protein
    643..673     +  promoter       lac promoter: promoter for the E. coli lac operon
    681..697     +  protein_bind   lac operator: The lac repressor binds to the lac operator to inhibit transcription in E. coli. This inhibition can be relieved by adding lactose or isopropyl-β-D-thiogalactopyranoside (IPTG). lac repressor encoded by lacI
    746..762     -  misc_feature   MCS (fragment): pBluescript multiple cloning site
    767..788     -  promoter       SV40 promoter (fragment): SV40 enhancer and early promoter
    792..1016    -  polyA_signal   bGH poly(A) signal: bovine growth hormone polyadenylation signal
   1071..1787    -  CDS            EGFP: EGFP is a basic (constitutively fluorescent) green fluorescent protein published in 1996, derived from Aequorea victoria. It is reported to be a rapidly-maturing weak dimer with moderate acid sensitivity.
   1930..4424    -  CDS            Cas9(C) (fragment): C-terminal portion of Streptococcus pyogenes Cas9 (Zetsche et al., 2015)
   4425..6026    -  CDS            dCas9(N): N-terminal portion of catalytically inactive Streptococcus pyogenes dCas9 carrying the D10A mutation (Zetsche et al., 2015)
   6123..6806    -  CDS            Apobec1: ABEC1_RAT - Experimental evidence at protein level: Swiss-Prot protein existence level 1. Catalytic component of the apolipoprotein B mRNA editing enzyme complex which is responsible for the postranscriptional editing of a CAA codon for Gln to a UAA codon for stop in the APOB mRNA. May also play a role in the epigenetic regulation of gene expression by participating in DNA demethylation. From Rattus norvegicus (Rat).
   6837..7520    -  CDS            ung: UNG_ECOLI - Experimental evidence at protein level: Swiss-Prot protein existence level 1. Excises uracil residues from the DNA which can arise as a result of misincorporation of dUMP residues by DNA polymerase or due to deamination of cytosine. From Escherichia coli (strain K12).
   7591..7609    -  promoter       T7 promoter: promoter for bacteriophage T7 RNA polymerase
   7651..7854    -  promoter       CMV promoter: human cytomegalovirus (CMV) immediate early promoter
   7855..8234    -  enhancer       CMV enhancer: human cytomegalovirus immediate early enhancer
   8389..8433    +  misc_feature   bom (fragment): basis of mobility region from pBR322
   8504..8608    +  promoter       AmpR promoter: bla
   8609..9469    +  CDS            AmpR: β-lactamase; bla; confers resistance to ampicillin, carbenicillin, and related antibiotics
   9640..319     +  rep_origin     ori (across the origin): high-copy-number ColE1/pMB1/pBR322/pUC origin of replication
>Addgene plasmid #140252 | CGBE1 (pRZ3885) | addgene full sequence | sequence record 291762 | Addgene NGS Result
GTTGGACTCAAGACGATAGTTACCGGATAAGGCGCAGCGGTCGGGCTGAACGGGGGGTTCGTGCACACAG
CCCAGCTTGGAGCGAACGACCTACACCGAACTGAGATACCTACAGCGTGAGCTATGAGAAAGCGCCACGC
TTCCCGAAGGGAGAAAGGCGGACAGGTATCCGGTAAGCGGCAGGGTCGGAACAGGAGAGCGCACGAGGGA
GCTTCCAGGGGGAAACGCCTGGTATCTTTATAGTCCTGTCGGGTTTCGCCACCTCTGACTTGAGCGTCGA
TTTTTGTGATGCTCGTCAGGGGGGCGGAGCCTATGGAAAAACGCCAGCAACGCGGCCTTTTTACGGTTCC
TGGCCTTTTGCTGGCCTTTTGCTCACATGTTCTTTCCTGCGTTATCCCCTGATTCTGTGGATAACCGTAT
TACCGCCTTTGAGTGAGCTGATACCGCTCGCCGCAGCCGAACGACCGAGCGCAGCGAGTCAGTGAGCGAG
GAAGCGGAAGAGCGCCCAATACGCAAACCGCCTCTCCCCGCGCGTTGGCCGATTCATTAATGCAGCTGGC
ACGACAGGTTTCCCGACTGGAAAGCGGGCAGTGAGCGCAACGCAATTAATGTGAGTTAGCTCACTCATTA
GGCACCCTAGGCTTTACACTTTATGCTTCCGGCTCGTATGTTGTGTGGAATTGTGAGCGGATAACAATTT
CACACAGGAAACAGCTATGACCATGATTACGCCAAGCTCTAGCTAGAGGTCGACGGTATCGAGCCCCAGC
TGGTTCTTTCCGCCTCAGAAGCCATAGAGCCCACCGCATCCCCAGCATGCCTGCTATTGTCTTCCCAATC
CTCCCCCTTGCTGTCCTGCCCCACCCCACCCCCCAGAATAGAATGACACCTACTCAGACAATGCGATGCA
ATTTCCTCATTTTATTAGGAAAGGACAGTGGGAGTGGCACCTTCCAGGGTCAAGGAAGGCACGGGGGAGG
GGCAAACAACAGATGGCTGGCAACTAGAAGGCACAGTCGAGGCTGATCAGCGGGTTTAAACTCAATGGTG
ATGGTGATGATGACCGGTCACTTGTACAGCTCGTCCATGCCGAGAGTGATCCCGGCGGCGGTCACGAACT
CCAGCAGGACCATGTGATCGCGCTTCTCGTTGGGGTCTTTGCTCAGGGCGGACTGGGTGCTCAGGTAGTG
GTTGTCGGGCAGCAGCACGGGGCCGTCGCCGATGGGGGTGTTCTGCTGGTAGTGGTCGGCGAGCTGCACG
CTGCCGTCCTCGATGTTGTGGCGGATCTTGAAGTTCACCTTGATGCCGTTCTTCTGCTTGTCGGCCATGA
TATAGACGTTGTGGCTGTTGTAGTTGTACTCCAGCTTGTGCCCCAGGATGTTGCCGTCCTCCTTGAAGTC
GATGCCCTTCAGCTCGATGCGGTTCACCAGGGTGTCGCCCTCGAACTTCACCTCGGCGCGGGTCTTGTAG
TTGCCGTCGTCCTTGAAGAAGATGGTGCGCTCCTGGACGTAGCCTTCGGGCATGGCGGACTTGAAGAAGT
CGTGCTGCTTCATGTGGTCGGGGTAGCGGCTGAAGCACTGCACGCCGTAGGTCAGGGTGGTCACGAGGGT
GGGCCAGGGCACGGGCAGCTTGCCGGTGGTGCAGATGAACTTCAGGGTCAGCTTGCCGTAGGTGGCATCG
CCCTCGCCCTCGCCGGACACGCTGAACTTGTGGCCGTTTACGTCGCCGTCCAGCTCGACCAGGATGGGCA
CCACCCCGGTGAACAGCTCCTCGCCCTTGCTCACCATCGGTCCAGGATTCTCTTCGACATCTCCGGCTTG
TTTCAGCAGAGAGAAGTTTGTTGCGCCGCTTCCACCGCCTCCGACTTTCCTCTTCTTCTTGGGCTCGAAT
TCGCTGCCGTCGGCGGTTCTTTTTGAGCCGCCAGAGTCACCTCCCAGCTGAGACAGGTCGATCCGTGTCT
CGTACAGGCCGGTGATGCTCTGGTGGATCAGGGTGGCGTCCAGCACCTCTTTGGTGCTGGTGTACCTCTT
CCGGTCGATGGTGGTGTCAAAGTACTTGAAGGCGGCAGGGGCTCCCAGATTGGTCAGGGTAAACAGGTGG
ATGATATTCTCGGCCTGCTCTCTGATGGGCTTATCCCGGTGCTTGTTGTAGGCGGACAGCACTTTGTCCA
GATTAGCGTCGGCCAGGATCACTCTCTTGGAGAACTCGCTGATCTGCTCGATGATCTCGTCCAGGTAGTG
CTTGTGCTGTTCCACAAACAGCTGTTTCTGCTCATTATCCTCGGGGGAGCCCTTCAGCTTCTCATAGTGG
CTGGCCAGGTACAGGAAGTTCACATATTTGGAGGGCAGGGCCAGTTCGTTTCCCTTCTGCAGTTCGCCGG
CAGAGGCCAGCATTCTCTTCCGGCCGTTTTCCAGCTCGAACAGGGAGTACTTAGGCAGCTTGATGATCAG
GTCCTTTTTCACTTCTTTGTAGCCCTTGGCTTCCAGAAAGTCGATGGGATTCTTCTCGAAGCTGCTTCTT
TCCATGATGGTGATCCCCAGCAGCTCTTTCACACTCTTCAGTTTCTTGGACTTGCCCTTTTCCACTTTGG
CCACCACCAGCACAGAATAGGCCACGGTGGGGCTGTCGAAGCCGCCGTACTTCTTAGGGTCCCAGTCCTT
CTTTCTGGCGATCAGCTTATCGCTGTTCCTCTTGGGCAGGATAGACTCTTTGCTGAAGCCGCCTGTCTGC
ACCTCGGTCTTTTTCACGATATTCACTTGGGGCATGCTCAGCACTTTCCGCACGGTGGCAAAATCCCGGC
CCTTATCCCACACGATCTCCCCGGTTTCGCCGTTTGTCTCGATCAGAGGCCGCTTCCGGATCTCGCCGTT
GGCCAGGGTAATCTCGGTCTTGAAAAAGTTCATGATGTTGCTGTAGAAGAAGTACTTGGCGGTAGCCTTG
CCGATTTCCTGCTCGCTCTTGGCGATCATCTTCCGCACGTCGTACACCTTGTAGTCGCCGTACACGAACT
CGCTTTCCAGCTTAGGGTACTTTTTGATCAGGGCGGTTCCCACGACGGCGTTCAGGTAGGCGTCGTGGGC
GTGGTGGTAGTTGTTGATCTCGCGCACTTTGTAAAACTGGAAATCCTTCCGGAAATCGGACACCAGCTTG
GACTTCAGGGTGATCACTTTCACTTCCCGGATCAGCTTGTCATTCTCGTCGTACTTAGTGTTCATCCGGG
AGTCCAGGATCTGTGCCACGTGCTTTGTGATCTGCCGGGTTTCCACCAGCTGTCTCTTGATGAAGCCGGC
CTTATCCAGTTCGCTCAGGCCGCCTCTCTCGGCCTTGGTCAGATTGTCGAACTTTCTCTGGGTAATCAGC
TTGGCGTTCAGCAGCTGCCGCCAGTAGTTCTTCATCTTCTTCACGACCTCTTCGGAGGGCACGTTGTCGC
TCTTGCCCCGGTTCTTGTCGCTTCTGGTCAGCACCTTGTTGTCGATGGAGTCGTCCTTCAGAAAGCTCTG
AGGCACGATATGGTCCACATCGTAGTCGGACAGCCGGTTGATGTCCAGTTCCTGGTCCACGTACATATCC
CGCCCATTCTGCAGGTAGTACAGGTACAGCTTCTCGTTCTGCAGCTGGGTGTTTTCCACGGGGTGTTCTT
TCAGGATCTGGCTGCCCAGCTCTTTGATGCCCTCTTCGATCCGCTTCATTCTCTCGCGGCTGTTCTTCTG
TCCCTTCTGGGTGGTCTGGTTCTCTCTGGCCATTTCGATCACGATGTTCTCGGGCTTGTGCCGGCCCATC
ACTTTCACGAGCTCGTCCACCACCTTCACTGTCTGCAGGATGCCCTTCTTAATGGCGGGGCTGCCGGCCA
GATTGGCAATGTGCTCGTGCAGGCTATCGCCCTGGCCGGACACCTGGGCTTTCTGGATGTCCTCTTTAAA
GGTCAGGCTGTCGTCGTGGATCAGCTGCATGAAGTTTCTGTTGGCGAAGCCGTCGGACTTCAGGAAATCC
AGGATTGTCTTGCCGGACTGCTTGTCCCGGATGCCGTTGATCAGCTTCCGGCTCAGCCTGCCCCAGCCGG
TGTATCTCCGCCGCTTCAGCTGCTTCATCACTTTGTCGTCGAACAGGTGGGCATAGGTTTTCAGCCGTTC
CTCGATCATCTCTCTGTCCTCAAACAGTGTCAGGGTCAGCACGATATCTTCCAGAATGTCCTCGTTTTCC
TCATTGTCCAGGAAGTCCTTGTCCTTGATAATTTTCAGCAGATCGTGGTATGTGCCCAGGGAGGCGTTGA
ACCGATCTTCCACGCCGGAGATTTCCACGGAGTCGAAGCACTCGATTTTCTTGAAGTAGTCCTCTTTCAG
CTGCTTCACGGTCACTTTCCGGTTGGTCTTGAACAGCAGGTCCACGATGGCCTTTTTCTGCTCGCCGCTC
AGGAAGGCGGGCTTTCTCATTCCCTCGGTCACGTATTTCACTTTGGTCAGCTCGTTATACACGGTGAAGT
ACTCGTACAGCAGGCTGTGCTTGGGCAGCACCTTCTCGTTGGGCAGGTTCTTATCGAAGTTGGTCATCCG
CTCGATGAAGCTCTGGGCGGAAGCGCCCTTGTCCACCACTTCCTCGAAGTTCCAGGGGGTGATGGTTTCC
TCGCTCTTTCTGGTCATCCAGGCGAATCTGCTGTTTCCCCTGGCCAGAGGGCCCACGTAGTAGGGGATGC
GGAAGGTCAGGATCTTCTCGATCTTTTCCCGGTTGTCCTTCAGGAATGGGTAAAAATCTTCCTGCCGCCG
CAGAATGGCGTGCAGCTCTCCCAGGTGGATCTGGTGGGGGATGCTGCCGTTGTCGAAGGTCCGCTGCTTC
CGCAGCAGGTCCTCTCTGTTCAGCTTCACGAGCAGTTCCTCGGTGCCGTCCATCTTTTCCAGGATGGGCT
TGATGAACTTGTAGAACTCTTCCTGGCTGGCTCCGCCGTCAATGTAGCCGGCGTAGCCGTTCTTGCTCTG
GTCGAAGAAAATCTCTTTGTACTTCTCAGGCAGCTGCTGCCGCACGAGAGCTTTCAGCAGGGTCAGGTCC
TGGTGGTGCTCGTCGTATCTCTTGATCATAGAGGCGCTCAGGGGGGCCTTGGTGATCTCGGTGTTCACTC
TCAGGATGTCGCTCAGCAGGATGGCGTCGGACAGGTTCTTGGCGGCCAGAAACAGGTCGGCGTACTGGTC
GCCGATCTGGGCCAGCAGGTTGTCCAGGTCGTCGTCGTAGGTGTCCTTGCTCAGCTGCAGTTTGGCATCC
TCGGCCAGGTCGAAGTTGCTCTTGAAGTTGGGGGTCAGGCCCAGGCTCAGGGCAATCAGGTTTCCGAACA
GGCCATTCTTCTTCTCGCCGGGCAGCTGGGCGATCAGATTTTCCAGCCGTCTGCTCTTGCTCAGTCTGGC
AGACAGGATGGCCTTGGCGTCCACGCCGCTGGCGTTGATGGGGTTTTCCTCGAACAGCTGGTTGTAGGTC
TGCACCAGCTGGATGAACAGCTTGTCCACGTCGCTGTTGTCGGGGTTCAGGTCGCCCTCGATCAGGAAGT
GGCCCCGGAACTTGATCATGTGGGCCAGGGCCAGATAGATCAGCCGCAGGTCGGCCTTGTCGGTGCTGTC
CACCAGTTTCTTTCTCAGGTGGTAGATGGTGGGGTACTTCTCGTGGTAGGCCACCTCGTCCACGATGTTG
CCGAAGATGGGGTGCCGCTCGTGCTTCTTATCCTCTTCCACCAGGAAGGACTCTTCCAGTCTGTGGAAGA
AGCTGTCGTCCACCTTGGCCATCTCGTTGCTGAAGATCTCTTGCAGATAGCAGATCCGGTTCTTCCGTCT
GGTGTATCTTCTTCTGGCGGTTCTCTTCAGCCGGGTGGCCTCGGCTGTTTCGCCGCTGTCGAACAGCAGG
GCTCCGATCAGGTTCTTCTTGATGCTGTGCCGGTCGGTGTTGCCCAGCACCTTGAATTTCTTGCTGGGCA
CCTTGTACTCGTCGGTGATCACGGCCCAGCCCACAGAGTTGGTGCCGATGGCCAGGCCGATGCTGTACTT
CTTGTCGCTGCCGCCGCTGCTGCCGCCACTGCTCTCTGGTGTTGCTGACTCGCTTGTTCCTGGTGTCTCG
CTGCCAGAGGATCCTCCGCTAGATCCTCCAGACTTCAGGCCTGTGGCCCACAGGATGTGGGGTGGCAGCC
TCTGATAGTGACAAGACTGCAGGGCGATTGTAAAGAAGGTCAGCTGGGGCTGCTTTCTCCGCAGGATATT
CAGACAAGGGGGCAGGCCCAGGATGATGCAATACAGCTCCAGCACGTACAGGCGCACCCACAGGTGTGGG
TACCTAGGCCAGTGGGCCTCGTTGCTAGGAGAATAATTCACGAAGTTCCGCCAGCAGTAGCCGGACTCCT
GCTCTGTCATGATCTGGATGGTCACGCCGGAGCTGATCAGATCGCGCAGGCCCTGCCTATTCCTTGGGTC
TGCGTGGTGATACAGCCTGGCGATGTAGATAAACAGTGTCACGTGTGGATATCTGGACAGGAACTCGGTG
ATGGCCCTGCTACACTCTCCGCAAGGGGACCAGCTCAGAAACCATGTGATGCTACATCTGGTATTGGGGC
AGAAGTACCGCTCTGTGGTAAACTTCTCGATGAAGTTCACCTCCACGTGCTTATTTGTGTTCTGAGAGGT
GTGCCTCCAGATGGAGTGCCTGCCTCCCCAGTTGATCTCGTACAGCAGGCATGTCTCCTTGGCCAGCTCC
CGGGGGTCAAAGAACACTTCAAACTCGTGAGGTTCAATCCGGCGGCGCAGGGTTGGATCGACGGCGACAG
GCCCAGTCTCTGAGGAGCTCCCCCCGCTCCCGCCGCTCCCGCCGCTCTCGCTCTCGGCGGGCAACACGGG
CATCCAGTCAATGGGGGTCTCGCCCCGTTGTTCCAGCCACTGATTGGCCAGCACGAAATGGTTGCAGCCG
AAGAAGCCCCGGTGGGCGCTAAGGGGGCTGGGGTGGGGGGCTTTCAGCACATGATGCCGCTGCTTGTCGA
TGATGGCGCCTTTCTTCTGGGCATGGCTGCCCCACAGCAGAAACACCACGCCCTCCCGGTGCTGGTTGAT
CAGGCTGATCACCTTATCGGTGAAGGTCTCCCAGCCCAGGCTGGCGTGGCTATGCGCCTGGCCGGCCCGT
ACCGTCAGCACGGTGTTGAGCAGCAGCACGCCCTGCCGCGCCCAGCTCTCCAGGTAGCCGTGATTGGGCC
GGGTGAAGCCGGGGATGGTGTTTTCCAGCTCCTTATACATGTTCAGCAGGCTGGGGGGGATGGCGATGCC
GGGCCGCACGCTGAAGGCCAGACCATGGGCCTGGCCGGGGCCGTGGTAGGGGTCCTGGCCCAGGATCACC
ACCTTCACGTCGCCCAGCTCTGTGAAGCGGAAGGCGTTAAACACGTCTTTCTGTGGGGGGTAGATGGTCA
CGCCGCTCTGCCGCTCGCTGGCCACGGTCTGCAGGGTGTTAAGGAAATAGGGCTGCTGCTTCTCTTCGGC
CAGCACGTCGTGCCAGGTCAGTTCGTTGGCGACTTTCCGCTTCTTCTTTGGTGACTCGAACTCGCTTCCG
TCGGCTGTCCGTTTCATGGTGGCGGCTCTCCCTATAGTGAGTCGTATTAGCGGCCGCGGATCTCTAGCGG
ATCTGACGGTTCACTAAACCAGCTCTGCTTATATAGACCTCCCACCGTACACGCCTACCGCCCATTTGCG
TCAATGGGGCGGAGTTGTTACGACATTTTGGAAAGTCCCGTTGATTTTGGTGCCAAAACAAACTCCCATT
GACGTCAATGGGGTGGAGACTTGGAAATCCCCGTGAGTCAAACCGCTATCCACGCCCATTGATGTACTGC
CAAAACCGCATCACCATGGTAATAGCGATGACTAATACGTAGATGTACTGCCAAGTAGGAAAGTCCCATA
AGGTCATGTACTGGGCATAATGCCAGGCGGGCCATTTACCGTCATTGACGTCAATAGGGGGCGTACTTGG
CATATGATACACTTGATGTACTGCCAAGTGGGCAGTTTACCGTAAATACTCCACCCATTGACGTCAATGG
AAAGTCCCTATTGGCGTTACTATGGGAACATACGTCATTATTGACGTCAATGGGCGGGGGTCGTTGGGCG
GTCAGCCAGGCGGGCCATTTACCGTAAGTTATGTAACGCGGAACTCCATATATGGGCTATGAACTAATGA
CCCCGTAATTGATTACTATTAATAACTAGTCAATAATCAATGTCAACGCGTATATCTGGCCCGTACATCG
CGAAGCAGCGCAAAACGCCTAACCCTAAGCAGATTCTTCATGCAATTGTCGGTCAAGCCTTGCCTTGTTG
TAGCTTAAATTTTGCTCGCGCACTACTCAGCGACCTCCAACACACAAGCAGGGAGCAGATACTGGCTTAA
CTATGCGGCATCAGAGCAGATTGTACTGAGAGTCGACCCTAGGGGATCGGGAGATCGATCTCCCGATCCG
TCGACGTCAGGTGGCACTTTTCGGGGAAATGTGCGCGGAACCCCTATTTGTTTATTTTTCTAAATACATT
CAAATATGTATCCGCTCATGAGACAATAACCCTGATAAATGCTTCAATAATATTGAAAAAGGAAGAGTAT
GAGTATTCAACATTTCCGTGTCGCCCTTATTCCCTTTTTTGCGGCATTTTGCCTTCCTGTTTTTGCTCAC
CCAGAAACGCTGGTGAAAGTAAAAGATGCTGAAGATCAGTTGGGTGCACGAGTGGGTTACATCGAACTGG
ATCTCAACAGCGGTAAGATCCTTGAGAGTTTTCGCCCCGAAGAACGTTTTCCAATGATGAGCACTTTTAA
AGTTCTGCTATGTGGCGCGGTATTATCCCGTATTGACGCCGGGCAAGAGCAACTCGGTCGCCGCATACAC
TATTCTCAGAATGACTTGGTTGAGTACTCACCAGTCACAGAAAAGCATCTTACGGATGGCATGACAGTAA
GAGAATTATGCAGTGCTGCCATAACCATGAGTGATAACACTGCGGCCAACTTACTTCTGACAACGATCGG
AGGACCGAAGGAGCTAACCGCTTTTTTGCACAACATGGGGGATCATGTAACTCGCCTTGATCGTTGGGAA
CCGGAGCTGAATGAAGCCATACCAAACGACGAGCGTGACACCACGATGCCTGTAGCAATGGCAACAACGT
TGCGCAAACTATTAACTGGCGAACTACTTACTCTAGCTTCCCGGCAACAATTAATAGACTGGATGGAGGC
GGATAAAGTTGCAGGACCACTTCTGCGCTCGGCCCTTCCGGCTGGCTGGTTTATTGCTGATAAATCTGGA
GCCGGTGAGCGTGGGTCTCGCGGTATCATTGCAGCACTGGGGCCAGATGGTAAGCCCTCCCGTATCGTAG
TTATCTACACGACGGGGAGTCAGGCAACTATGGATGAACGAAATAGACAGATCGCTGAGATAGGTGCCTC
ACTGATTAAGCATTGGTAACTGTCAGACCAAGTTTACTCATATATACTTTAGATTGATTTAAAACTTCAT
TTTTAATTTAAAAGGATCTAGGTGAAGATCCTTTTTGATAATCTCATGACCAAAATCCCTTAACGTGAGT
TTTCGTTCCACTGAGTGTCAGACCCCGTAGAAAAGATCAAAGGATCTTCTTGAGATCCTTTTTTTCTGCG
CGTAATCTGCTGCTTGCAAACAAAAAAACCACCGCTACCAGCGGTGGTTTGTTTGCCGGATCAAGAGCTA
CCAACTCTTTTTCCGAAGGTAACTGGCTTCAGCAGAGCGCAGATACCAAATACTGTTCTTCTAGTGTAGC
CGTAGTTAGGCCACCACTTCAAGAACTCTGTAGCACCGCCTACATACCTCGCTCTGCTAATCCTGTTACC
AGTGGCTGCTGCCAGTGGCGATAAGTCGTGTCTTACCGG
